LOCUS       Exported 9603 bp ds-DNA circular SYN 12-MAY-2021
DEFINITION  Tet-On construct to induce expression of tandem eGFP-mCherry tagged
            RAMP4 (ER marker).
ACCESSION   .
VERSION     .
KEYWORDS    TetOn-mCherry-eGFP-RAMP4
SOURCE      synthetic DNA construct
  ORGANISM  synthetic DNA construct
REFERENCE   1 (bases 1 to 9603)
  AUTHORS   Liang JR, Lingeman E, Ahmed S, Corn JE
  TITLE     Atlastins remodel the endoplasmic reticulum for selective autophagy.
  JOURNAL   J Cell Biol. 2018 Aug 24. pii: jcb.201804185. doi:
            10.1083/jcb.201804185.
  PUBMED    30143524
REFERENCE   2 (bases 1 to 9603)
  AUTHORS   .
  TITLE     Direct Submission
  JOURNAL   Exported May 12, 2021 from SnapGene Server 1.1.58
            http://www.snapgene.com
FEATURES             Location/Qualifiers
     source          1..9603
                     /organism="synthetic DNA construct"
                     /mol_type="other DNA"
     misc_feature    41..158
                     /label=cPPT/CTS
                     /note="central polypurine tract and central termination
                     sequence of HIV-1"
     promoter        212..526
                     /label=tight TRE promoter
                     /note="Tet-responsive promoter PTight, consisting of seven
                     tet operator sequences followed by the minimal CMV
                     promoter"
     protein_bind    220..238
                     /gene="tetO"
                     /label=tet operator
                     /bound_moiety="tetracycline repressor TetR"
                     /note="bacterial operator O2 for the tetR and tetA genes"
     protein_bind    256..274
                     /gene="tetO"
                     /label=tet operator
                     /bound_moiety="tetracycline repressor TetR"
                     /note="bacterial operator O2 for the tetR and tetA genes"
     protein_bind    291..309
                     /gene="tetO"
                     /label=tet operator
                     /bound_moiety="tetracycline repressor TetR"
                     /note="bacterial operator O2 for the tetR and tetA genes"
     protein_bind    327..345
                     /gene="tetO"
                     /label=tet operator
                     /bound_moiety="tetracycline repressor TetR"
                     /note="bacterial operator O2 for the tetR and tetA genes"
     protein_bind    363..381
                     /gene="tetO"
                     /label=tet operator
                     /bound_moiety="tetracycline repressor TetR"
                     /note="bacterial operator O2 for the tetR and tetA genes"
     protein_bind    398..416
                     /gene="tetO"
                     /label=tet operator
                     /bound_moiety="tetracycline repressor TetR"
                     /note="bacterial operator O2 for the tetR and tetA genes"
     protein_bind    434..452
                     /gene="tetO"
                     /label=tet operator
                     /bound_moiety="tetracycline repressor TetR"
                     /note="bacterial operator O2 for the tetR and tetA genes"
     primer_bind     499..523
                     /label=LNCX
                     /note="Human CMV promoter, forward primer"
     regulatory      586..595
                     /regulatory_class="other"
                     /note="vertebrate consensus sequence for strong initiation
                     of translation (Kozak, 1987)"
     CDS             592..1299
                     /codon_start=1
                     /product="monomeric derivative of DsRed fluorescent protein
                     (Shaner et al., 2004)"
                     /label=mCherry
                     /note="mammalian codon-optimized"
                     /translation="MVSKGEEDNMAIIKEFMRFKVHMEGSVNGHEFEIEGEGEGRPYEG
                     TQTAKLKVTKGGPLPFAWDILSPQFMYGSKAYVKHPADIPDYLKLSFPEGFKWERVMNF
                     EDGGVVTVTQDSSLQDGEFIYKVKLRGTNFPSDGPVMQKKTMGWEASSERMYPEDGALK
                     GEIKQRLKLKDGGHYDAEVKTTYKAKKPVQLPGAYNVNIKLDITSHNEDYTIVEQYERA
                     EGRHSTGGMDELYK"
     primer_bind     complement(737..755)
                     /label=mCherry-R
                     /note="mCherry, reverse primer"
     primer_bind     1005..1024
                     /label=mCherry-F
                     /note="mCherry, forward primer"
     protein_bind    1327..1351
                     /gene="mutant version of attB"
                     /label=attB1
                     /bound_moiety="BP Clonase(TM)"
                     /note="recombination site for the Gateway(R) BP reaction"
     regulatory      1360..1369
                     /regulatory_class="other"
                     /note="vertebrate consensus sequence for strong initiation
                     of translation (Kozak, 1987)"
     CDS             1366..2082
                     /codon_start=1
                     /product="enhanced GFP"
                     /label=EGFP
                     /translation="MVSKGEELFTGVVPILVELDGDVNGHKFSVSGEGEGDATYGKLTL
                     KFICTTGKLPVPWPTLVTTLTYGVQCFSRYPDHMKQHDFFKSAMPEGYVQERTIFFKDD
                     GNYKTRAEVKFEGDTLVNRIELKGIDFKEDGNILGHKLEYNYNSHNVYIMADKQKNGIK
                     VNFKIRHNIEDGSVQLADHYQQNTPIGDGPVLLPDNHYLSTQSALSKDPNEKRDHMVLL
                     EFVTAAGITLGMDELYK"
     CDS             1366..2082
                     /codon_start=1
                     /product="the original enhanced GFP (Yang et al., 1996)"
                     /label=EGFP
                     /note="mammalian codon-optimized"
                     /translation="MVSKGEELFTGVVPILVELDGDVNGHKFSVSGEGEGDATYGKLTL
                     KFICTTGKLPVPWPTLVTTLTYGVQCFSRYPDHMKQHDFFKSAMPEGYVQERTIFFKDD
                     GNYKTRAEVKFEGDTLVNRIELKGIDFKEDGNILGHKLEYNYNSHNVYIMADKQKNGIK
                     VNFKIRHNIEDGSVQLADHYQQNTPIGDGPVLLPDNHYLSTQSALSKDPNEKRDHMVLL
                     EFVTAAGITLGMDELYK"
     primer_bind     complement(1411..1432)
                     /label=EGFP-N
                     /note="EGFP, reverse primer"
     primer_bind     complement(1672..1691)
                     /label=EXFP-R
                     /note="For distinguishing EGFP variants, reverse primer"
     primer_bind     2019..2040
                     /label=EGFP-C
                     /note="EGFP, forward primer"
     promoter        2341..2851
                     /label=hPGK promoter
                     /note="human phosphoglycerate kinase 1 promoter"
     primer_bind     2770..2788
                     /label=hPGK-F
                     /note="Human PGK promoter, forward primer"
     CDS             2861..3652
                     /codon_start=1
                     /gene="aph(3')-II (or nptII)"
                     /product="aminoglycoside phosphotransferase from Tn5"
                     /label=NeoR/KanR
                     /note="confers resistance to neomycin, kanamycin, and G418
                     (Geneticin(R))"
                     /translation="MIEQDGLHAGSPAAWVERLFGYDWAQQTIGCSDAAVFRLSAQGRP
                     VLFVKTDLSGALNELQDEAARLSWLATTGVPCAAVLDVVTEAGRDWLLLGEVPGQDLLS
                     SHLAPAEKVSIMADAMRRLHTLDPATCPFDHQAKHRIERARTRMEAGLVDQDDLDEEHQ
                     GLAPAELFARLKARMPDGEDLVVTHGDACLPNIMVENGRFSGFIDCGRLGVADRYQDIA
                     LATRDIAEELGGEWADRFLVLYGIAAPDSQRIAFYRLLDEFF"
     primer_bind     complement(2915..2934)
                     /label=Neo-R
                     /note="Neomycin resistance gene, reverse primer"
     primer_bind     3525..3544
                     /label=Neo-F
                     /note="Neomycin resistance gene, forward primer"
     CDS             3662..3715
                     /codon_start=1
                     /product="2A peptide from Thosea asigna virus capsid
                     protein"
                     /label=T2A
                     /note="Eukaryotic ribosomes fail to insert a peptide bond
                     between the Gly and Pro residues, yielding separate
                     polypeptides."
                     /translation="EGRGSLLTCGDVEENPGP"
     CDS             3716..4462
                     /codon_start=1
                     /product="improved tetracycline-controlled transactivator"
                     /label=rtTA-Advanced
                     /note="In the Tet-On(R) system, rtTA-Advanced binds to the
                     Tet-responsive element and stimulates transcription only in
                     the presence of tetracycline or doxycycline."
                     /translation="MSRLDKSKVINGALELLNGVGIEGLTTRKLAQKLGVEQPTLYWHV
                     KNKRALLDALPIEMLDRHHTHFCPLEGESWQDFLRNNAKSYRCALLSHRDGAKVHLGTR
                     PTEKQYETLENQLAFLCQQGFSLENALYALSAVGHFTLGCVLEEQEHQVAKEERETPTT
                     DSMPPLLRQAIELFDRQGAEPAFLFGLELIICGLEKQLKCESGGPTDALDDFDLDMLPA
                     DALDDFDLDMLPADALDDFDLDMLPG"
     primer_bind     complement(4502..4522)
                     /label=WPRE-R
                     /note="WPRE, reverse primer"
     CDS             complement(4920..4931)
                     /codon_start=1
                     /product="Factor Xa recognition and cleavage site"
                     /label=Factor Xa site
                     /translation="IEGR"
     LTR             5136..5369
                     /label=3' LTR (Delta-U3)
                     /note="self-inactivating 3' long terminal repeat (LTR) from
                     HIV-1"
     polyA_signal    5441..5562
                     /label=SV40 poly(A) signal
                     /note="SV40 polyadenylation signal"
     primer_bind     complement(5478..5497)
                     /label=SV40pA-R
                     /note="SV40 polyA, reverse primer"
     primer_bind     5532..5551
                     /label=EBV-rev
                     /note="SV40 polyA terminator, reverse primer"
     rep_origin      5602..5737
                     /label=SV40 ori
                     /note="SV40 origin of replication"
     primer_bind     5664..5683
                     /label=SV40pro-F
                     /note="SV40 promoter/origin, forward primer"
     promoter        5737..5808
                     /gene="bla"
                     /label=AmpR promoter
     CDS             5809..6669
                     /codon_start=1
                     /gene="bla"
                     /product="beta-lactamase"
                     /label=AmpR
                     /note="confers resistance to ampicillin, carbenicillin, and
                     related antibiotics"
                     /translation="MSIQHFRVALIPFFAAFCLPVFAHPETLVKVKDAEDQLGARVGYI
                     ELDLNSGKILESFRPEERFPMMSTFKVLLCGAVLSRIDAGQEQLGRRIHYSQNDLVEYS
                     PVTEKHLTDGMTVRELCSAAITMSDNTAANLLLTTIGGPKELTAFLHNMGDHVTRLDRW
                     EPELNEAIPNDERDTTMPVAMATTLRKLLTGELLTLASRQQLIDWMEADKVAGPLLRSA
                     LPAGWFIADKSGAGERGSRGIIAALGPDGKPSRIVVIYTTGSQATMDERNRQIAEIGAS
                     LIKHW"
     primer_bind     complement(6027..6046)
                     /label=Amp-R
                     /note="Ampicillin resistance gene, reverse primer"
     rep_origin      6840..7428
                     /direction=RIGHT
                     /label=ori
                     /note="high-copy-number ColE1/pMB1/pBR322/pUC origin of
                     replication"
     primer_bind     7329..7348
                     /label=pBR322ori-F
                     /note="pBR322 origin, forward primer"
     primer_bind     7582..7599
                     /label=L4440
                     /note="L4440 vector, forward primer"
     protein_bind    7716..7737
                     /label=CAP binding site
                     /bound_moiety="E. coli catabolite activator protein"
                     /note="CAP binding activates transcription in the presence
                     of cAMP."
     promoter        7752..7782
                     /label=lac promoter
                     /note="promoter for the E. coli lac operon"
     protein_bind    7790..7806
                     /label=lac operator
                     /bound_moiety="lac repressor encoded by lacI"
                     /note="The lac repressor binds to the lac operator to
                     inhibit transcription in E. coli. This inhibition can be
                     relieved by adding lactose or
                     isopropyl-beta-D-thiogalactopyranoside (IPTG)."
     primer_bind     7795..7817
                     /label=M13/pUC Reverse
                     /note="In lacZ gene"
     primer_bind     7814..7830
                     /label=M13 rev
                     /note="common sequencing primer, one of multiple similar
                     variants"
     primer_bind     7814..7830
                     /label=M13 Reverse
                     /note="In lacZ gene. Also called M13-rev"
     primer_bind     7849..7869
                     /label=T3
                     /note="T3 promoter, forward primer"
     promoter        7851..7869
                     /label=T3 promoter
                     /note="promoter for bacteriophage T3 RNA polymerase"
     promoter        7897..8123
                     /label=RSV promoter
                     /note="Rous sarcoma virus enhancer/promoter"
     LTR             8124..8304
                     /label=5' LTR (truncated)
                     /note="truncated 5' long terminal repeat (LTR) from HIV-1"
     misc_feature    8351..8476
                     /label=HIV-1 Psi
                     /note="packaging signal of human immunodeficiency virus
                     type 1"
     misc_feature    8969..9202
                     /label=RRE
                     /note="The Rev response element (RRE) of HIV-1 allows for
                     Rev-dependent mRNA export from the nucleus to the
                     cytoplasm."
     CDS             9387..9431
                     /codon_start=1
                     /product="antigenic peptide corresponding to amino acids
                     655 to 669 of the HIV envelope protein gp41 (Lutje Hulsik
                     et al., 2013)"
                     /label=gp41 peptide
                     /note="recognized by the 2H10 single-chain llama nanobody"
                     /translation="KNEQELLELDKWASL"
ORIGIN
        1 aattctcgac ctcgagacaa atggcagtat tcatccacaa ttttaaaaga aaagggggga
       61 ttggggggta cagtgcaggg gaaagaatag tagacataat agcaacagac atacaaacta
      121 aagaattaca aaaacaaatt acaaaaattc aaaattttcg ggtttattac agggacagca
      181 gagatccact ttggccgcga atcgatatgt cgagtttact ccctatcagt gatagagaac
      241 gtatgtcgag tttactccct atcagtgata gagaacgatg tcgagtttac tccctatcag
      301 tgatagagaa cgtatgtcga gtttactccc tatcagtgat agagaacgta tgtcgagttt
      361 actccctatc agtgatagag aacgtatgtc gagtttatcc ctatcagtga tagagaacgt
      421 atgtcgagtt tactccctat cagtgataga gaacgtatgt cgaggtaggc gtgtacggtg
      481 ggaggcctat ataagcagag ctcgtttagt gaaccgtcag atcgcctgga gaattggcta
      541 gcgccacccc agccctcact ccttctctag gcgccggccg gatctgccac catggtgagc
      601 aagggcgagg aggataacat ggccatcatc aaggagttca tgcgcttcaa ggtgcacatg
      661 gagggctccg tgaacggcca cgagttcgag atcgagggcg agggcgaggg ccgcccctac
      721 gagggcaccc agaccgccaa gctgaaggtg accaagggtg gccccctgcc cttcgcctgg
      781 gacatcctgt cccctcagtt catgtacggc tccaaggcct acgtgaagca ccccgccgac
      841 atccccgact acttgaagct gtccttcccc gagggcttca agtgggagcg cgtgatgaac
      901 ttcgaggacg gcggcgtggt gaccgtgacc caggactcct ccctgcagga cggcgagttc
      961 atctacaagg tgaagctgcg cggcaccaac ttcccctccg acggccccgt aatgcagaag
     1021 aagaccatgg gctgggaggc ctcctccgag cggatgtacc ccgaggacgg cgccctgaag
     1081 ggcgagatca agcagaggct gaagctgaag gacggcggcc actacgacgc tgaggtcaag
     1141 accacctaca aggccaagaa gcccgtgcag ctgcccggcg cctacaacgt caacatcaag
     1201 ttggacatca cctcccacaa cgaggactac accatcgtgg aacagtacga acgcgccgag
     1261 ggccgccact ccaccggcgg catggacgag ctgtacaagt ccggactcag atccgctggc
     1321 ccaggaacaa gtttgtacaa aaaagcaggc tttccggtcg ccaccatggt gagcaagggc
     1381 gaggagctgt tcaccggggt ggtgcccatc ctggtcgagc tggacggcga cgtaaacggc
     1441 cacaagttca gcgtgtccgg cgagggcgag ggcgatgcca cctacggcaa gctgaccctg
     1501 aagttcatct gcaccaccgg caagctgccc gtgccctggc ccaccctcgt gaccaccctg
     1561 acctacggcg tgcagtgctt cagccgctac cccgaccaca tgaagcagca cgacttcttc
     1621 aagtccgcca tgcccgaagg ctacgtccag gagcgcacca tcttcttcaa ggacgacggc
     1681 aactacaaga cccgcgccga ggtgaagttc gagggcgaca ccctggtgaa ccgcatcgag
     1741 ctgaagggca tcgacttcaa ggaggacggc aacatcctgg ggcacaagct ggagtacaac
     1801 tacaacagcc acaacgtcta tatcatggcc gacaagcaga agaacggcat caaggtgaac
     1861 ttcaagatcc gccacaacat cgaggacggc agcgtgcagc tcgccgacca ctaccagcag
     1921 aacaccccca tcggcgacgg ccccgtgctg ctgcccgaca accactacct gagcacccag
     1981 tccgccctga gcaaagaccc caacgagaag cgcgatcaca tggtcctgct ggagttcgtg
     2041 accgccgccg ggatcactct cggcatggac gagctgtaca agtccggact cagatccggt
     2101 accgaattcg gtggatctgg aggttctggt ggannnnnnn nnnnnnnnnn nnnnnnnnnn
     2161 nnnnnnnnnn nnnnnnnnnn nnnnnnnnnn nnnnnnnnnn nnnnnnnnnn nnnnnnnnnn
     2221 nnnnnnnnnn nnnnnnnnnn nnnnnnnnnn nnnnnnnnnn nnnnnnnnnn nnnnnnnnnn
     2281 nnnnnnnnnn nnnnnnnnnn nnnnnnnnnn nnnnnnnnnn nnnnnnnnnn ntgaggatcc
     2341 ggggttgggg ttgcgccttt tccaaggcag ccctgggttt gcgcagggac gcggctgctc
     2401 tgggcgtggt tccgggaaac gcagcggcgc cgaccctggg tctcgcacat tcttcacgtc
     2461 cgttcgcagc gtcacccgga tcttcgccgc tacccttgtg ggccccccgg cgacgcttcc
     2521 tgctccgccc ctaagtcggg aaggttcctt gcggttcgcg gcgtgccgga cgtgacaaac
     2581 ggaagccgca cgtctcacta gtaccctcgc agacggacag cgccagggag caatggcagc
     2641 gcgccgaccg cgatgggctg tggccaatag cggctgctca gcagggcgcg ccgagagcag
     2701 cggccgggaa ggggcggtgc gggaggcggg gtgtggggcg gtagtgtggg ccctgttcct
     2761 gcccgcgcgg tgttccgcat tctgcaagcc tccggagcgc acgtcggcag tcggctccct
     2821 cgttgaccga atcaccgacc tctctcccca gcaattcacc atgattgaac aagatggatt
     2881 gcacgcaggt tctccggccg cttgggtgga gaggctattc ggctatgact gggcacaaca
     2941 gacaatcggc tgctctgatg ccgccgtgtt ccggctgtca gcgcaggggc gcccggttct
     3001 ttttgtcaag accgacctgt ccggtgccct gaatgaactg caggacgagg cagcgcggct
     3061 atcgtggctg gccacgacgg gcgttccttg cgcagctgtg ctcgacgttg tcactgaagc
     3121 gggaagggac tggctgctat tgggcgaagt gccggggcag gatctcctgt catctcacct
     3181 tgctcctgcc gagaaagtat ccatcatggc tgatgcaatg cggcggctgc atacgcttga
     3241 tccggctacc tgcccattcg accaccaagc gaaacatcgc atcgagcgag cacgtactcg
     3301 gatggaagcc ggtcttgtcg atcaggatga tctggacgaa gagcatcagg ggctcgcgcc
     3361 agccgaactg ttcgccaggc tcaaggcgcg catgcccgac ggcgaggatc tcgtcgtgac
     3421 ccatggcgat gcctgcttgc cgaatatcat ggtggaaaat ggccgctttt ctggattcat
     3481 cgactgtggc cggctgggtg tggcggaccg ctatcaggac atagcgttgg ctacccgtga
     3541 tattgctgaa gagcttggcg gcgaatgggc tgaccgcttc ctcgtgcttt acggtatcgc
     3601 cgctcccgat tcgcagcgca tcgccttcta tcgccttctt gacgagttct tccccggtgc
     3661 cgaaggtaga ggttctctcc tcacttgtgg tgatgttgaa gaaaaccctg gtccaatgtc
     3721 tagactggac aagagcaaag tcataaacgg agctctggaa ttactcaatg gtgtcggtat
     3781 cgaaggcctg acgacaagga aactcgctca aaagctggga gttgagcagc ctaccctgta
     3841 ctggcacgtg aagaacaagc gggccctgct cgatgccctg ccaatcgaga tgctggacag
     3901 gcatcatacc cacttctgcc ccctggaagg cgagtcatgg caagactttc tgcggaacaa
     3961 cgccaagtca taccgctgtg ctctcctctc acatcgcgac ggggctaaag tgcatctcgg
     4021 cacccgccca acagagaaac agtacgaaac cctggaaaat cagctcgcgt tcctgtgtca
     4081 gcaaggcttc tccctggaga acgcactgta cgctctgtcc gccgtgggcc actttacact
     4141 gggctgcgta ttggaggaac aggagcatca agtagcaaaa gaggaaagag agacacctac
     4201 caccgattct atgcccccac ttctgagaca agcaattgag ctgttcgacc ggcagggagc
     4261 cgaacctgcc ttccttttcg gcctggaact aatcatatgt ggcctggaga aacagctaaa
     4321 gtgcgaaagc ggcgggccga ccgacgccct tgacgatttt gacttagaca tgctcccagc
     4381 cgatgccctt gacgactttg accttgatat gctgcctgct gacgctcttg acgattttga
     4441 ccttgacatg ctccccgggt aactaagtaa ggatcgatcc aagatatcgt attcttaact
     4501 atgttgctcc ttttacgcta tgtggatacg ctgctttaat gcctttgtat catgctattg
     4561 cttcccgtat ggctttcatt ttctcctcct tgtataaatc ctggttgctg tctctttatg
     4621 aggagttgtg gcccgttgtc aggcaacgtg gcgtggtgtg cactgtgttt gctgacgcaa
     4681 cccccactgg ttggggcatt gccaccacct gtcagctcct ttccgggact ttcgctttcc
     4741 ccctccctat tgccacggcg gaactcatcg ccgcctgcct tgcccgctgc tggacagggg
     4801 ctcggctgtt gggcactgac aattccgtgg tgttgtcggg gaagctgacg tcctttccat
     4861 ggctgctcgc ctgtgttgcc acctggattc tgcgcgggac gtccttctgc tacgtccctt
     4921 cggccctcaa tccagcggac cttccttccc gcggcctgct gccggctctg cggcctcttc
     4981 cgcgtcttcg ccttcgccct cagacgagtc ggatctccct ttgggccgcc tccccgcctg
     5041 tttcgcctcg gcgtccggac tagaggtacc tttaagacca atgacttaca aggcagctgt
     5101 agatcttagc cactttttaa aagaaaaggg gggactggaa gggctaattc actcccaacg
     5161 aagacaagat ctgctttttg cttgtactgg gtctctctgg ttagaccaga tctgagcctg
     5221 ggagctctct ggctaactag ggaacccact gcttaagcct caataaagct tgccttgagt
     5281 gcttcaagta gtgtgtgccc gtctgttgtg tgactctggt aactagagat ccctcagacc
     5341 cttttagtca gtgtggaaaa tctctagcag tagtagttca tgtcatctta ttattcagta
     5401 tttataactt gcaaagaaat gaatatcaga gagtgagagg aacttgttta ttgcagctta
     5461 taatggttac aaataaagca atagcatcac aaatttcaca aataaagcat ttttttcact
     5521 gcattctagt tgtggtttgt ccaaactcat caatgtatct tatcatgtct ggctctagct
     5581 atcccgcccc taactccgcc catcccgccc ctaactccgc ccagttccgc ccattctccg
     5641 ccccatggct gactaatttt ttttatttat gcagaggccg aggccgcctc ggcctctgag
     5701 ctattccaga agtagtgagg aggctttttt ggaggccttt caaatatgta tccgctcatg
     5761 agacaataac cctgataaat gcttcaataa tattgaaaaa ggaagagtat gagtattcaa
     5821 catttccgtg tcgcccttat tccctttttt gcggcatttt gccttcctgt ttttgctcac
     5881 ccagaaacgc tggtgaaagt aaaagatgct gaagatcagt tgggtgcacg agtgggttac
     5941 atcgaactgg atctcaacag cggtaagatc cttgagagtt ttcgccccga agaacgtttt
     6001 ccaatgatga gcacttttaa agttctgcta tgtggcgcgg tattatcccg tattgacgcc
     6061 gggcaagagc aactcggtcg ccgcatacac tattctcaga atgacttggt tgagtactca
     6121 ccagtcacag aaaagcatct tacggatggc atgacagtaa gagaattatg cagtgctgcc
     6181 ataaccatga gtgataacac tgcggccaac ttacttctga caacgatcgg aggaccgaag
     6241 gagctaaccg cttttttgca caacatgggg gatcatgtaa ctcgccttga tcgttgggaa
     6301 ccggagctga atgaagccat accaaacgac gagcgtgaca ccacgatgcc tgtagcaatg
     6361 gcaacaacgt tgcgcaaact attaactggc gaactactta ctctagcttc ccggcaacaa
     6421 ttaatagact ggatggaggc ggataaagtt gcaggaccac ttctgcgctc ggcccttccg
     6481 gctggctggt ttattgctga taaatctgga gccggtgagc gtgggtctcg cggtatcatt
     6541 gcagcactgg ggccagatgg taagccctcc cgtatcgtag ttatctacac gacggggagt
     6601 caggcaacta tggatgaacg aaatagacag atcgctgaga taggtgcctc actgattaag
     6661 cattggtaac tgtcagacca agtttactca tatatacttt agattgattt aaaacttcat
     6721 ttttaattta aaaggatcta ggtgaagatc ctttttgata atctcatgac caaaatccct
     6781 taacgtgagt tttcgttcca ctgagcgtca gaccccgtag aaaagatcaa aggatcttct
     6841 tgagatcctt tttttctgcg cgtaatctgc tgcttgcaaa caaaaaaacc accgctacca
     6901 gcggtggttt gtttgccgga tcaagagcta ccaactcttt ttccgaaggt aactggcttc
     6961 agcagagcgc agataccaaa tactgttctt ctagtgtagc cgtagttagg ccaccacttc
     7021 aagaactctg tagcaccgcc tacatacctc gctctgctaa tcctgttacc agtggctgct
     7081 gccagtggcg ataagtcgtg tcttaccggg ttggactcaa gacgatagtt accggataag
     7141 gcgcagcggt cgggctgaac ggggggttcg tgcacacagc ccagcttgga gcgaacgacc
     7201 tacaccgaac tgagatacct acagcgtgag ctatgagaaa gcgccacgct tcccgaaggg
     7261 agaaaggcgg acaggtatcc ggtaagcggc agggtcggaa caggagagcg cacgagggag
     7321 cttccagggg gaaacgcctg gtatctttat agtcctgtcg ggtttcgcca cctctgactt
     7381 gagcgtcgat ttttgtgatg ctcgtcaggg gggcggagcc tatggaaaaa cgccagcaac
     7441 gcggcctttt tacggttcct ggccttttgc tggccttttg ctcacatgtt ctttcctgcg
     7501 ttatcccctg attctgtgga taaccgtatt accgcctttg agtgagctga taccgctcgc
     7561 cgcagccgaa cgaccgagcg cagcgagtca gtgagcgagg aagcggaaga gcgcccaata
     7621 cgcaaaccgc ctctccccgc gcgttggccg attcattaat gcagctggca cgacaggttt
     7681 cccgactgga aagcgggcag tgagcgcaac gcaattaatg tgagttagct cactcattag
     7741 gcaccccagg ctttacactt tatgcttccg gctcgtatgt tgtgtggaat tgtgagcgga
     7801 taacaatttc acacaggaaa cagctatgac catgattacg ccaagcgcgc aattaaccct
     7861 cactaaaggg aacaaaagct ggagctgcaa gcttaatgta gtcttatgca atactcttgt
     7921 agtcttgcaa catggtaacg atgagttagc aacatgcctt acaaggagag aaaaagcacc
     7981 gtgcatgccg attggtggaa gtaaggtggt acgatcgtgc cttattagga aggcaacaga
     8041 cgggtctgac atggattgga cgaaccactg aattgccgca ttgcagagat attgtattta
     8101 agtgcctagc tcgatacata aacgggtctc tctggttaga ccagatctga gcctgggagc
     8161 tctctggcta actagggaac ccactgctta agcctcaata aagcttgcct tgagtgcttc
     8221 aagtagtgtg tgcccgtctg ttgtgtgact ctggtaacta gagatccctc agaccctttt
     8281 agtcagtgtg gaaaatctct agcagtggcg cccgaacagg gacttgaaag cgaaagggaa
     8341 accagaggag ctctctcgac gcaggactcg gcttgctgaa gcgcgcacgg caagaggcga
     8401 ggggcggcga ctggtgagta cgccaaaaat tttgactagc ggaggctaga aggagagaga
     8461 tgggtgcgag agcgtcagta ttaagcgggg gagaattaga tcgcgatggg aaaaaattcg
     8521 gttaaggcca gggggaaaga aaaaatataa attaaaacat atagtatggg caagcaggga
     8581 gctagaacga ttcgcagtta atcctggcct gttagaaaca tcagaaggct gtagacaaat
     8641 actgggacag ctacaaccat cccttcagac aggatcagaa gaacttagat cattatataa
     8701 tacagtagca accctctatt gtgtgcatca aaggatagag ataaaagaca ccaaggaagc
     8761 tttagacaag atagaggaag agcaaaacaa aagtaagacc accgcacagc aagcggccgc
     8821 tgatcttcag acctggagga ggagatatga gggacaattg gagaagtgaa ttatataaat
     8881 ataaagtagt aaaaattgaa ccattaggag tagcacccac caaggcaaag agaagagtgg
     8941 tgcagagaga aaaaagagca gtgggaatag gagctttgtt ccttgggttc ttgggagcag
     9001 caggaagcac tatgggcgca gcgtcaatga cgctgacggt acaggccaga caattattgt
     9061 ctggtatagt gcagcagcag aacaatttgc tgagggctat tgaggcgcaa cagcatctgt
     9121 tgcaactcac agtctggggc atcaagcagc tccaggcaag aatcctggct gtggaaagat
     9181 acctaaagga tcaacagctc ctggggattt ggggttgctc tggaaaactc atttgcacca
     9241 ctgctgtgcc ttggaatgct agttggagta ataaatctct ggaacagatt tggaatcaca
     9301 cgacctggat ggagtgggac agagaaatta acaattacac aagcttaata cactccttaa
     9361 ttgaagaatc gcaaaaccag caagaaaaga atgaacaaga attattggaa ttagataaat
     9421 gggcaagttt gtggaattgg tttaacataa caaattggct gtggtatata aaattattca
     9481 taatgatagt aggaggcttg gtaggtttaa gaatagtttt tgctgtactt tctatagtga
     9541 atagagttag gcagggatat tcaccattat cgtttcagac ccacctccca accccgaggg
     9601 gac
//
