LOCUS       Exported 9602 bp ds-DNA circular SYN 12-MAY-2021
DEFINITION  Tet-On construct to induce expression of tandem eGFP-mCherry tagged
            RAMP4 (ER marker).
ACCESSION   .
VERSION     .
KEYWORDS    TetOn-mCherry-eGFP-RAMP4
SOURCE      synthetic DNA construct
  ORGANISM  synthetic DNA construct
REFERENCE   1 (bases 1 to 9602)
  AUTHORS   Liang JR, Lingeman E, Ahmed S, Corn JE
  TITLE     Atlastins remodel the endoplasmic reticulum for selective autophagy.
  JOURNAL   J Cell Biol. 2018 Aug 24. pii: jcb.201804185. doi:
            10.1083/jcb.201804185.
  PUBMED    30143524
REFERENCE   2 (bases 1 to 9602)
  AUTHORS   .
  TITLE     Direct Submission
  JOURNAL   Exported May 12, 2021 from SnapGene Server 1.1.58
            http://www.snapgene.com
FEATURES             Location/Qualifiers
     source          1..9602
                     /organism="synthetic DNA construct"
                     /mol_type="other DNA"
     misc_feature    41..158
                     /label=cPPT/CTS
                     /note="central polypurine tract and central termination
                     sequence of HIV-1"
     promoter        212..526
                     /label=tight TRE promoter
                     /note="Tet-responsive promoter PTight, consisting of seven
                     tet operator sequences followed by the minimal CMV
                     promoter"
     protein_bind    220..238
                     /gene="tetO"
                     /label=tet operator
                     /bound_moiety="tetracycline repressor TetR"
                     /note="bacterial operator O2 for the tetR and tetA genes"
     protein_bind    256..274
                     /gene="tetO"
                     /label=tet operator
                     /bound_moiety="tetracycline repressor TetR"
                     /note="bacterial operator O2 for the tetR and tetA genes"
     protein_bind    291..309
                     /gene="tetO"
                     /label=tet operator
                     /bound_moiety="tetracycline repressor TetR"
                     /note="bacterial operator O2 for the tetR and tetA genes"
     protein_bind    327..345
                     /gene="tetO"
                     /label=tet operator
                     /bound_moiety="tetracycline repressor TetR"
                     /note="bacterial operator O2 for the tetR and tetA genes"
     protein_bind    363..381
                     /gene="tetO"
                     /label=tet operator
                     /bound_moiety="tetracycline repressor TetR"
                     /note="bacterial operator O2 for the tetR and tetA genes"
     protein_bind    398..416
                     /gene="tetO"
                     /label=tet operator
                     /bound_moiety="tetracycline repressor TetR"
                     /note="bacterial operator O2 for the tetR and tetA genes"
     protein_bind    434..452
                     /gene="tetO"
                     /label=tet operator
                     /bound_moiety="tetracycline repressor TetR"
                     /note="bacterial operator O2 for the tetR and tetA genes"
     primer_bind     499..523
                     /label=LNCX
                     /note="Human CMV promoter, forward primer"
     regulatory      586..595
                     /regulatory_class="other"
                     /note="vertebrate consensus sequence for strong initiation
                     of translation (Kozak, 1987)"
     CDS             592..1299
                     /codon_start=1
                     /product="monomeric derivative of DsRed fluorescent protein
                     (Shaner et al., 2004)"
                     /label=mCherry
                     /note="mammalian codon-optimized"
                     /translation="MVSKGEEDNMAIIKEFMRFKVHMEGSVNGHEFEIEGEGEGRPYEG
                     TQTAKLKVTKGGPLPFAWDILSPQFMYGSKAYVKHPADIPDYLKLSFPEGFKWERVMNF
                     EDGGVVTVTQDSSLQDGEFIYKVKLRGTNFPSDGPVMQKKTMGWEASSERMYPEDGALK
                     GEIKQRLKLKDGGHYDAEVKTTYKAKKPVQLPGAYNVNIKLDITSHNEDYTIVEQYERA
                     EGRHSTGGMDELYK"
     primer_bind     complement(737..755)
                     /label=mCherry-R
                     /note="mCherry, reverse primer"
     primer_bind     1005..1024
                     /label=mCherry-F
                     /note="mCherry, forward primer"
     protein_bind    1327..1351
                     /gene="mutant version of attB"
                     /label=attB1
                     /bound_moiety="BP Clonase(TM)"
                     /note="recombination site for the Gateway(R) BP reaction"
     regulatory      1360..1369
                     /regulatory_class="other"
                     /note="vertebrate consensus sequence for strong initiation
                     of translation (Kozak, 1987)"
     CDS             1366..2082
                     /codon_start=1
                     /product="enhanced GFP"
                     /label=EGFP
                     /translation="MVSKGEELFTGVVPILVELDGDVNGHKFSVSGEGEGDATYGKLTL
                     KFICTTGKLPVPWPTLVTTLTYGVQCFSRYPDHMKQHDFFKSAMPEGYVQERTIFFKDD
                     GNYKTRAEVKFEGDTLVNRIELKGIDFKEDGNILGHKLEYNYNSHNVYIMADKQKNGIK
                     VNFKIRHNIEDGSVQLADHYQQNTPIGDGPVLLPDNHYLSTQSALSKDPNEKRDHMVLL
                     EFVTAAGITLGMDELYK"
     CDS             1366..2082
                     /codon_start=1
                     /product="the original enhanced GFP (Yang et al., 1996)"
                     /label=EGFP
                     /note="mammalian codon-optimized"
                     /translation="MVSKGEELFTGVVPILVELDGDVNGHKFSVSGEGEGDATYGKLTL
                     KFICTTGKLPVPWPTLVTTLTYGVQCFSRYPDHMKQHDFFKSAMPEGYVQERTIFFKDD
                     GNYKTRAEVKFEGDTLVNRIELKGIDFKEDGNILGHKLEYNYNSHNVYIMADKQKNGIK
                     VNFKIRHNIEDGSVQLADHYQQNTPIGDGPVLLPDNHYLSTQSALSKDPNEKRDHMVLL
                     EFVTAAGITLGMDELYK"
     primer_bind     complement(1411..1432)
                     /label=EGFP-N
                     /note="EGFP, reverse primer"
     primer_bind     complement(1672..1691)
                     /label=EXFP-R
                     /note="For distinguishing EGFP variants, reverse primer"
     primer_bind     2019..2040
                     /label=EGFP-C
                     /note="EGFP, forward primer"
     promoter        2341..2824
                     /label=hPGK promoter
                     /note="human phosphoglycerate kinase 1 promoter"
     primer_bind     2770..2788
                     /label=hPGK-F
                     /note="Human PGK promoter, forward primer"
     CDS             2860..3651
                     /codon_start=1
                     /gene="aph(3')-II (or nptII)"
                     /product="aminoglycoside phosphotransferase from Tn5"
                     /label=NeoR/KanR
                     /note="confers resistance to neomycin, kanamycin, and G418
                     (Geneticin(R))"
                     /translation="MIEQDGLHAGSPAAWVERLFGYDWAQQTIGCSDAAVFRLSAQGRP
                     VLFVKTDLSGALNELQDEAARLSWLATTGVPCAAVLDVVTEAGRDWLLLGEVPGQDLLS
                     SHLAPAEKVSIMADAMRRLHTLDPATCPFDHQAKHRIERARTRMEAGLVDQDDLDEEHQ
                     GLAPAELFARLKARMPDGEDLVVTHGDACLPNIMVENGRFSGFIDCGRLGVADRYQDIA
                     LATRDIAEELGGEWADRFLVLYGIAAPDSQRIAFYRLLDEFF"
     primer_bind     complement(2914..2933)
                     /label=Neo-R
                     /note="Neomycin resistance gene, reverse primer"
     primer_bind     3524..3543
                     /label=Neo-F
                     /note="Neomycin resistance gene, forward primer"
     CDS             3661..3714
                     /codon_start=1
                     /product="2A peptide from Thosea asigna virus capsid
                     protein"
                     /label=T2A
                     /note="Eukaryotic ribosomes fail to insert a peptide bond
                     between the Gly and Pro residues, yielding separate
                     polypeptides."
                     /translation="EGRGSLLTCGDVEENPGP"
     CDS             3715..4461
                     /codon_start=1
                     /product="improved tetracycline-controlled transactivator"
                     /label=rtTA-Advanced
                     /note="In the Tet-On(R) system, rtTA-Advanced binds to the
                     Tet-responsive element and stimulates transcription only in
                     the presence of tetracycline or doxycycline."
                     /translation="MSRLDKSKVINGALELLNGVGIEGLTTRKLAQKLGVEQPTLYWHV
                     KNKRALLDALPIEMLDRHHTHFCPLEGESWQDFLRNNAKSYRCALLSHRDGAKVHLGTR
                     PTEKQYETLENQLAFLCQQGFSLENALYALSAVGHFTLGCVLEEQEHQVAKEERETPTT
                     DSMPPLLRQAIELFDRQGAEPAFLFGLELIICGLEKQLKCESGGPTDALDDFDLDMLPA
                     DALDDFDLDMLPADALDDFDLDMLPG"
     primer_bind     complement(4501..4521)
                     /label=WPRE-R
                     /note="WPRE, reverse primer"
     CDS             complement(4919..4930)
                     /codon_start=1
                     /product="Factor Xa recognition and cleavage site"
                     /label=Factor Xa site
                     /translation="IEGR"
     LTR             5135..5368
                     /label=3' LTR (Delta-U3)
                     /note="self-inactivating 3' long terminal repeat (LTR) from
                     HIV-1"
     polyA_signal    5440..5561
                     /label=SV40 poly(A) signal
                     /note="SV40 polyadenylation signal"
     primer_bind     complement(5477..5496)
                     /label=SV40pA-R
                     /note="SV40 polyA, reverse primer"
     primer_bind     5531..5550
                     /label=EBV-rev
                     /note="SV40 polyA terminator, reverse primer"
     rep_origin      5601..5736
                     /label=SV40 ori
                     /note="SV40 origin of replication"
     primer_bind     5663..5682
                     /label=SV40pro-F
                     /note="SV40 promoter/origin, forward primer"
     promoter        5736..5807
                     /gene="bla"
                     /label=AmpR promoter
     CDS             5808..6668
                     /codon_start=1
                     /gene="bla"
                     /product="beta-lactamase"
                     /label=AmpR
                     /note="confers resistance to ampicillin, carbenicillin, and
                     related antibiotics"
                     /translation="MSIQHFRVALIPFFAAFCLPVFAHPETLVKVKDAEDQLGARVGYI
                     ELDLNSGKILESFRPEERFPMMSTFKVLLCGAVLSRIDAGQEQLGRRIHYSQNDLVEYS
                     PVTEKHLTDGMTVRELCSAAITMSDNTAANLLLTTIGGPKELTAFLHNMGDHVTRLDRW
                     EPELNEAIPNDERDTTMPVAMATTLRKLLTGELLTLASRQQLIDWMEADKVAGPLLRSA
                     LPAGWFIADKSGAGERGSRGIIAALGPDGKPSRIVVIYTTGSQATMDERNRQIAEIGAS
                     LIKHW"
     primer_bind     complement(6026..6045)
                     /label=Amp-R
                     /note="Ampicillin resistance gene, reverse primer"
     rep_origin      6839..7427
                     /direction=RIGHT
                     /label=ori
                     /note="high-copy-number ColE1/pMB1/pBR322/pUC origin of
                     replication"
     primer_bind     7328..7347
                     /label=pBR322ori-F
                     /note="pBR322 origin, forward primer"
     primer_bind     7581..7598
                     /label=L4440
                     /note="L4440 vector, forward primer"
     protein_bind    7715..7736
                     /label=CAP binding site
                     /bound_moiety="E. coli catabolite activator protein"
                     /note="CAP binding activates transcription in the presence
                     of cAMP."
     promoter        7751..7781
                     /label=lac promoter
                     /note="promoter for the E. coli lac operon"
     protein_bind    7789..7805
                     /label=lac operator
                     /bound_moiety="lac repressor encoded by lacI"
                     /note="The lac repressor binds to the lac operator to
                     inhibit transcription in E. coli. This inhibition can be
                     relieved by adding lactose or
                     isopropyl-beta-D-thiogalactopyranoside (IPTG)."
     primer_bind     7794..7816
                     /label=M13/pUC Reverse
                     /note="In lacZ gene"
     primer_bind     7813..7829
                     /label=M13 rev
                     /note="common sequencing primer, one of multiple similar
                     variants"
     primer_bind     7813..7829
                     /label=M13 Reverse
                     /note="In lacZ gene. Also called M13-rev"
     primer_bind     7848..7868
                     /label=T3
                     /note="T3 promoter, forward primer"
     promoter        7850..7868
                     /label=T3 promoter
                     /note="promoter for bacteriophage T3 RNA polymerase"
     promoter        7896..8122
                     /label=RSV promoter
                     /note="Rous sarcoma virus enhancer/promoter"
     LTR             8123..8303
                     /label=5' LTR (truncated)
                     /note="truncated 5' long terminal repeat (LTR) from HIV-1"
     misc_feature    8350..8475
                     /label=HIV-1 Psi
                     /note="packaging signal of human immunodeficiency virus
                     type 1"
     misc_feature    8968..9201
                     /label=RRE
                     /note="The Rev response element (RRE) of HIV-1 allows for
                     Rev-dependent mRNA export from the nucleus to the
                     cytoplasm."
     CDS             9386..9430
                     /codon_start=1
                     /product="antigenic peptide corresponding to amino acids
                     655 to 669 of the HIV envelope protein gp41 (Lutje Hulsik
                     et al., 2013)"
                     /label=gp41 peptide
                     /note="recognized by the 2H10 single-chain llama nanobody"
                     /translation="KNEQELLELDKWASL"
ORIGIN
        1 aattctcgac ctcgagacaa atggcagtat tcatccacaa ttttaaaaga aaagggggga
       61 ttggggggta cagtgcaggg gaaagaatag tagacataat agcaacagac atacaaacta
      121 aagaattaca aaaacaaatt acaaaaattc aaaattttcg ggtttattac agggacagca
      181 gagatccact ttggccgcga atcgatatgt cgagtttact ccctatcagt gatagagaac
      241 gtatgtcgag tttactccct atcagtgata gagaacgatg tcgagtttac tccctatcag
      301 tgatagagaa cgtatgtcga gtttactccc tatcagtgat agagaacgta tgtcgagttt
      361 actccctatc agtgatagag aacgtatgtc gagtttatcc ctatcagtga tagagaacgt
      421 atgtcgagtt tactccctat cagtgataga gaacgtatgt cgaggtaggc gtgtacggtg
      481 ggaggcctat ataagcagag ctcgtttagt gaaccgtcag atcgcctgga gaattggcta
      541 gcgccacccc agccctcact ccttctctag gcgccggccg gatctgccac catggtgagc
      601 aagggcgagg aggataacat ggccatcatc aaggagttca tgcgcttcaa ggtgcacatg
      661 gagggctccg tgaacggcca cgagttcgag atcgagggcg agggcgaggg ccgcccctac
      721 gagggcaccc agaccgccaa gctgaaggtg accaagggtg gccccctgcc cttcgcctgg
      781 gacatcctgt cccctcagtt catgtacggc tccaaggcct acgtgaagca ccccgccgac
      841 atccccgact acttgaagct gtccttcccc gagggcttca agtgggagcg cgtgatgaac
      901 ttcgaggacg gcggcgtggt gaccgtgacc caggactcct ccctgcagga cggcgagttc
      961 atctacaagg tgaagctgcg cggcaccaac ttcccctccg acggccccgt aatgcagaag
     1021 aagaccatgg gctgggaggc ctcctccgag cggatgtacc ccgaggacgg cgccctgaag
     1081 ggcgagatca agcagaggct gaagctgaag gacggcggcc actacgacgc tgaggtcaag
     1141 accacctaca aggccaagaa gcccgtgcag ctgcccggcg cctacaacgt caacatcaag
     1201 ttggacatca cctcccacaa cgaggactac accatcgtgg aacagtacga acgcgccgag
     1261 ggccgccact ccaccggcgg catggacgag ctgtacaagt ccggactcag atccgctggc
     1321 ccaggaacaa gtttgtacaa aaaagcaggc tttccggtcg ccaccatggt gagcaagggc
     1381 gaggagctgt tcaccggggt ggtgcccatc ctggtcgagc tggacggcga cgtaaacggc
     1441 cacaagttca gcgtgtccgg cgagggcgag ggcgatgcca cctacggcaa gctgaccctg
     1501 aagttcatct gcaccaccgg caagctgccc gtgccctggc ccaccctcgt gaccaccctg
     1561 acctacggcg tgcagtgctt cagccgctac cccgaccaca tgaagcagca cgacttcttc
     1621 aagtccgcca tgcccgaagg ctacgtccag gagcgcacca tcttcttcaa ggacgacggc
     1681 aactacaaga cccgcgccga ggtgaagttc gagggcgaca ccctggtgaa ccgcatcgag
     1741 ctgaagggca tcgacttcaa ggaggacggc aacatcctgg ggcacaagct ggagtacaac
     1801 tacaacagcc acaacgtcta tatcatggcc gacaagcaga agaacggcat caaggtgaac
     1861 ttcaagatcc gccacaacat cgaggacggc agcgtgcagc tcgccgacca ctaccagcag
     1921 aacaccccca tcggcgacgg ccccgtgctg ctgcccgaca accactacct gagcacccag
     1981 tccgccctga gcaaagaccc caacgagaag cgcgatcaca tggtcctgct ggagttcgtg
     2041 accgccgccg ggatcactct cggcatggac gagctgtaca agtccggact cagatccggt
     2101 accgaattcg gtggatctgg aggttctggt ggannnnnnn nnnnnnnnnn nnnnnnnnnn
     2161 nnnnnnnnnn nnnnnnnnnn nnnnnnnnnn nnnnnnnnnn nnnnnnnnnn nnnnnnnnnn
     2221 nnnnnnnnnn nnnnnnnnnn nnnnnnnnnn nnnnnnnnnn nnnnnnnnnn nnnnnnnnnn
     2281 nnnnnnnnnn nnnnnnnnnn nnnnnnnnnn nnnnnnnnnn nnnnnnnnnn ntgaggatcc
     2341 ggggttgggg ttgcgccttt tccaaggcag ccctgggttt gcgcagggac gcggctgctc
     2401 tgggcgtggt tccgggaaac gcagcggcgc cgaccctggg tctcgcacat tcttcacgtc
     2461 cgttcgcagc gtcacccgga tcttcgccgc tacccttgtg ggccccccgg cgacgcttcc
     2521 tgctccgccc ctaagtcggg aaggttcctt gcggttcgcg gcgtgccgga cgtgacaaac
     2581 ggaagccgca cgtctcacta gtaccctcgc agacggacag cgccagggag caatggcagc
     2641 gcgccgaccg cgatgggctg tggccaatag cggctgctca gcagggcgcg ccgagagcag
     2701 cggccgggaa ggggcggtgc gggaggcggg gtgtggggcg gtagtgtggg ccctgttcct
     2761 gcccgcgcgg tgttccgcat tctgcaagcc tccggagcgc acgtcggcag tcggctccct
     2821 cgttgaccga atcaccgacc tcttccccag caattcacca tgattgaaca agatggattg
     2881 cacgcaggtt ctccggccgc ttgggtggag aggctattcg gctatgactg ggcacaacag
     2941 acaatcggct gctctgatgc cgccgtgttc cggctgtcag cgcaggggcg cccggttctt
     3001 tttgtcaaga ccgacctgtc cggtgccctg aatgaactgc aggacgaggc agcgcggcta
     3061 tcgtggctgg ccacgacggg cgttccttgc gcagctgtgc tcgacgttgt cactgaagcg
     3121 ggaagggact ggctgctatt gggcgaagtg ccggggcagg atctcctgtc atctcacctt
     3181 gctcctgccg agaaagtatc catcatggct gatgcaatgc ggcggctgca tacgcttgat
     3241 ccggctacct gcccattcga ccaccaagcg aaacatcgca tcgagcgagc acgtactcgg
     3301 atggaagccg gtcttgtcga tcaggatgat ctggacgaag agcatcaggg gctcgcgcca
     3361 gccgaactgt tcgccaggct caaggcgcgc atgcccgacg gcgaggatct cgtcgtgacc
     3421 catggcgatg cctgcttgcc gaatatcatg gtggaaaatg gccgcttttc tggattcatc
     3481 gactgtggcc ggctgggtgt ggcggaccgc tatcaggaca tagcgttggc tacccgtgat
     3541 attgctgaag agcttggcgg cgaatgggct gaccgcttcc tcgtgcttta cggtatcgcc
     3601 gctcccgatt cgcagcgcat cgccttctat cgccttcttg acgagttctt ccccggtgcc
     3661 gaaggtagag gttctctcct cacttgtggt gatgttgaag aaaaccctgg tccaatgtct
     3721 agactggaca agagcaaagt cataaacgga gctctggaat tactcaatgg tgtcggtatc
     3781 gaaggcctga cgacaaggaa actcgctcaa aagctgggag ttgagcagcc taccctgtac
     3841 tggcacgtga agaacaagcg ggccctgctc gatgccctgc caatcgagat gctggacagg
     3901 catcataccc acttctgccc cctggaaggc gagtcatggc aagactttct gcggaacaac
     3961 gccaagtcat accgctgtgc tctcctctca catcgcgacg gggctaaagt gcatctcggc
     4021 acccgcccaa cagagaaaca gtacgaaacc ctggaaaatc agctcgcgtt cctgtgtcag
     4081 caaggcttct ccctggagaa cgcactgtac gctctgtccg ccgtgggcca ctttacactg
     4141 ggctgcgtat tggaggaaca ggagcatcaa gtagcaaaag aggaaagaga gacacctacc
     4201 accgattcta tgcccccact tctgagacaa gcaattgagc tgttcgaccg gcagggagcc
     4261 gaacctgcct tccttttcgg cctggaacta atcatatgtg gcctggagaa acagctaaag
     4321 tgcgaaagcg gcgggccgac cgacgccctt gacgattttg acttagacat gctcccagcc
     4381 gatgcccttg acgactttga ccttgatatg ctgcctgctg acgctcttga cgattttgac
     4441 cttgacatgc tccccgggta actaagtaag gatcgatcca agatatcgta ttcttaacta
     4501 tgttgctcct tttacgctat gtggatacgc tgctttaatg cctttgtatc atgctattgc
     4561 ttcccgtatg gctttcattt tctcctcctt gtataaatcc tggttgctgt ctctttatga
     4621 ggagttgtgg cccgttgtca ggcaacgtgg cgtggtgtgc actgtgtttg ctgacgcaac
     4681 ccccactggt tggggcattg ccaccacctg tcagctcctt tccgggactt tcgctttccc
     4741 cctccctatt gccacggcgg aactcatcgc cgcctgcctt gcccgctgct ggacaggggc
     4801 tcggctgttg ggcactgaca attccgtggt gttgtcgggg aagctgacgt cctttccatg
     4861 gctgctcgcc tgtgttgcca cctggattct gcgcgggacg tccttctgct acgtcccttc
     4921 ggccctcaat ccagcggacc ttccttcccg cggcctgctg ccggctctgc ggcctcttcc
     4981 gcgtcttcgc cttcgccctc agacgagtcg gatctccctt tgggccgcct ccccgcctgt
     5041 ttcgcctcgg cgtccggact agaggtacct ttaagaccaa tgacttacaa ggcagctgta
     5101 gatcttagcc actttttaaa agaaaagggg ggactggaag ggctaattca ctcccaacga
     5161 agacaagatc tgctttttgc ttgtactggg tctctctggt tagaccagat ctgagcctgg
     5221 gagctctctg gctaactagg gaacccactg cttaagcctc aataaagctt gccttgagtg
     5281 cttcaagtag tgtgtgcccg tctgttgtgt gactctggta actagagatc cctcagaccc
     5341 ttttagtcag tgtggaaaat ctctagcagt agtagttcat gtcatcttat tattcagtat
     5401 ttataacttg caaagaaatg aatatcagag agtgagagga acttgtttat tgcagcttat
     5461 aatggttaca aataaagcaa tagcatcaca aatttcacaa ataaagcatt tttttcactg
     5521 cattctagtt gtggtttgtc caaactcatc aatgtatctt atcatgtctg gctctagcta
     5581 tcccgcccct aactccgccc atcccgcccc taactccgcc cagttccgcc cattctccgc
     5641 cccatggctg actaattttt tttatttatg cagaggccga ggccgcctcg gcctctgagc
     5701 tattccagaa gtagtgagga ggcttttttg gaggcctttc aaatatgtat ccgctcatga
     5761 gacaataacc ctgataaatg cttcaataat attgaaaaag gaagagtatg agtattcaac
     5821 atttccgtgt cgcccttatt cccttttttg cggcattttg ccttcctgtt tttgctcacc
     5881 cagaaacgct ggtgaaagta aaagatgctg aagatcagtt gggtgcacga gtgggttaca
     5941 tcgaactgga tctcaacagc ggtaagatcc ttgagagttt tcgccccgaa gaacgttttc
     6001 caatgatgag cacttttaaa gttctgctat gtggcgcggt attatcccgt attgacgccg
     6061 ggcaagagca actcggtcgc cgcatacact attctcagaa tgacttggtt gagtactcac
     6121 cagtcacaga aaagcatctt acggatggca tgacagtaag agaattatgc agtgctgcca
     6181 taaccatgag tgataacact gcggccaact tacttctgac aacgatcgga ggaccgaagg
     6241 agctaaccgc ttttttgcac aacatggggg atcatgtaac tcgccttgat cgttgggaac
     6301 cggagctgaa tgaagccata ccaaacgacg agcgtgacac cacgatgcct gtagcaatgg
     6361 caacaacgtt gcgcaaacta ttaactggcg aactacttac tctagcttcc cggcaacaat
     6421 taatagactg gatggaggcg gataaagttg caggaccact tctgcgctcg gcccttccgg
     6481 ctggctggtt tattgctgat aaatctggag ccggtgagcg tgggtctcgc ggtatcattg
     6541 cagcactggg gccagatggt aagccctccc gtatcgtagt tatctacacg acggggagtc
     6601 aggcaactat ggatgaacga aatagacaga tcgctgagat aggtgcctca ctgattaagc
     6661 attggtaact gtcagaccaa gtttactcat atatacttta gattgattta aaacttcatt
     6721 tttaatttaa aaggatctag gtgaagatcc tttttgataa tctcatgacc aaaatccctt
     6781 aacgtgagtt ttcgttccac tgagcgtcag accccgtaga aaagatcaaa ggatcttctt
     6841 gagatccttt ttttctgcgc gtaatctgct gcttgcaaac aaaaaaacca ccgctaccag
     6901 cggtggtttg tttgccggat caagagctac caactctttt tccgaaggta actggcttca
     6961 gcagagcgca gataccaaat actgttcttc tagtgtagcc gtagttaggc caccacttca
     7021 agaactctgt agcaccgcct acatacctcg ctctgctaat cctgttacca gtggctgctg
     7081 ccagtggcga taagtcgtgt cttaccgggt tggactcaag acgatagtta ccggataagg
     7141 cgcagcggtc gggctgaacg gggggttcgt gcacacagcc cagcttggag cgaacgacct
     7201 acaccgaact gagataccta cagcgtgagc tatgagaaag cgccacgctt cccgaaggga
     7261 gaaaggcgga caggtatccg gtaagcggca gggtcggaac aggagagcgc acgagggagc
     7321 ttccaggggg aaacgcctgg tatctttata gtcctgtcgg gtttcgccac ctctgacttg
     7381 agcgtcgatt tttgtgatgc tcgtcagggg ggcggagcct atggaaaaac gccagcaacg
     7441 cggccttttt acggttcctg gccttttgct ggccttttgc tcacatgttc tttcctgcgt
     7501 tatcccctga ttctgtggat aaccgtatta ccgcctttga gtgagctgat accgctcgcc
     7561 gcagccgaac gaccgagcgc agcgagtcag tgagcgagga agcggaagag cgcccaatac
     7621 gcaaaccgcc tctccccgcg cgttggccga ttcattaatg cagctggcac gacaggtttc
     7681 ccgactggaa agcgggcagt gagcgcaacg caattaatgt gagttagctc actcattagg
     7741 caccccaggc tttacacttt atgcttccgg ctcgtatgtt gtgtggaatt gtgagcggat
     7801 aacaatttca cacaggaaac agctatgacc atgattacgc caagcgcgca attaaccctc
     7861 actaaaggga acaaaagctg gagctgcaag cttaatgtag tcttatgcaa tactcttgta
     7921 gtcttgcaac atggtaacga tgagttagca acatgcctta caaggagaga aaaagcaccg
     7981 tgcatgccga ttggtggaag taaggtggta cgatcgtgcc ttattaggaa ggcaacagac
     8041 gggtctgaca tggattggac gaaccactga attgccgcat tgcagagata ttgtatttaa
     8101 gtgcctagct cgatacataa acgggtctct ctggttagac cagatctgag cctgggagct
     8161 ctctggctaa ctagggaacc cactgcttaa gcctcaataa agcttgcctt gagtgcttca
     8221 agtagtgtgt gcccgtctgt tgtgtgactc tggtaactag agatccctca gaccctttta
     8281 gtcagtgtgg aaaatctcta gcagtggcgc ccgaacaggg acttgaaagc gaaagggaaa
     8341 ccagaggagc tctctcgacg caggactcgg cttgctgaag cgcgcacggc aagaggcgag
     8401 gggcggcgac tggtgagtac gccaaaaatt ttgactagcg gaggctagaa ggagagagat
     8461 gggtgcgaga gcgtcagtat taagcggggg agaattagat cgcgatggga aaaaattcgg
     8521 ttaaggccag ggggaaagaa aaaatataaa ttaaaacata tagtatgggc aagcagggag
     8581 ctagaacgat tcgcagttaa tcctggcctg ttagaaacat cagaaggctg tagacaaata
     8641 ctgggacagc tacaaccatc ccttcagaca ggatcagaag aacttagatc attatataat
     8701 acagtagcaa ccctctattg tgtgcatcaa aggatagaga taaaagacac caaggaagct
     8761 ttagacaaga tagaggaaga gcaaaacaaa agtaagacca ccgcacagca agcggccgct
     8821 gatcttcaga cctggaggag gagatatgag ggacaattgg agaagtgaat tatataaata
     8881 taaagtagta aaaattgaac cattaggagt agcacccacc aaggcaaaga gaagagtggt
     8941 gcagagagaa aaaagagcag tgggaatagg agctttgttc cttgggttct tgggagcagc
     9001 aggaagcact atgggcgcag cgtcaatgac gctgacggta caggccagac aattattgtc
     9061 tggtatagtg cagcagcaga acaatttgct gagggctatt gaggcgcaac agcatctgtt
     9121 gcaactcaca gtctggggca tcaagcagct ccaggcaaga atcctggctg tggaaagata
     9181 cctaaaggat caacagctcc tggggatttg gggttgctct ggaaaactca tttgcaccac
     9241 tgctgtgcct tggaatgcta gttggagtaa taaatctctg gaacagattt ggaatcacac
     9301 gacctggatg gagtgggaca gagaaattaa caattacaca agcttaatac actccttaat
     9361 tgaagaatcg caaaaccagc aagaaaagaa tgaacaagaa ttattggaat tagataaatg
     9421 ggcaagtttg tggaattggt ttaacataac aaattggctg tggtatataa aattattcat
     9481 aatgatagta ggaggcttgg taggtttaag aatagttttt gctgtacttt ctatagtgaa
     9541 tagagttagg cagggatatt caccattatc gtttcagacc cacctcccaa ccccgagggg
     9601 ac
//
